>Addgene plasmid #116969 | pFS_0357_pET30-RT-CRISPR_Micromonospora_rosaria_ARRAY_1 | depositor full sequence | sequence record 220285 | Full Sequence
CCAGGTAGCACAGATGCGCGCAAACCTCTTCTCGCAAGTCAAGCCAGCATCTCCCAACGCCTGCGACCTG
GACCACACCCGCCACAGCACCTCTTCGCCACGGTCCGCGCGACGATCTCCATCCCAGCACGTCAGTCCCA
CCGATTTTCGGGTAGCATCGCCATCCACAGCCCAACCCAGCGGGCATAGAAACGTCCCGCGGCCGCTATT
CTTTTGATTTATAAGGGATTTTGCCGATTTCGGCCTATTGGTTAAAAAATGAGCTGATTTAACAAAAATT
TAACGCGAATTTTAACAAAATATTAACGCTTACAATTTCAGGTGGCACTTTTCGGGGAAATGTGCGCGGA
ACCCCTATTTGTTTATTTTTCTAAATACATTCAAATATGTATCCGCTCATGAATTAATTCTTAGAAAAAC
TCATCGAGCATCAAATGAAACTGCAATTTATTCATATCAGGATTATCAATACCATATTTTTGAAAAAGCC
GTTTCTGTAATGAAGGAGAAAACTCACCGAGGCAGTTCCATAGGATGGCAAGATCCTGGTATCGGTCTGC
GATTCCGACTCGTCCAACATCAATACAACCTATTAATTTCCCCTCGTCAAAAATAAGGTTATCAAGTGAG
AAATCACCATGAGTGACGACTGAATCCGGTGAGAATGGCAAAAGTTTATGCATTTCTTTCCAGACTTGTT
CAACAGGCCAGCCATTACGCTCGTCATCAAAATCACTCGCATCAACCAAACCGTTATTCATTCGTGATTG
CGCCTGAGCGAGACGAAATACGCGATCGCTGTTAAAAGGACAATTACAAACAGGAATCGAATGCAACCGG
CGCAGGAACACTGCCAGCGCATCAACAATATTTTCACCTGAATCAGGATATTCTTCTAATACCTGGAATG
CTGTTTTCCCGGGGATCGCAGTGGTGAGTAACCATGCATCATCAGGAGTACGGATAAAATGCTTGATGGT
CGGAAGAGGCATAAATTCCGTCAGCCAGTTTAGTCTGACCATCTCATCTGTAACATCATTGGCAACGCTA
CCTTTGCCATGTTTCAGAAACAACTCTGGCGCATCGGGCTTCCCATACAATCGATAGATTGTCGCACCTG
ATTGCCCGACATTATCGCGAGCCCATTTATACCCATATAAATCAGCATCCATGTTGGAATTTAATCGCGG
CCTAGAGCAAGACGTTTCCCGTTGAATATGGCTCATAACACCCCTTGTATTACTGTTTATGTAAGCAGAC
AGTTTTATTGTTCATGACCAAAATCCCTTAACGTGAGTTTTCGTTCCACTGAGCGTCAGACCCCGTAGAA
AAGATCAAAGGATCTTCTTGAGATCCTTTTTTTCTGCGCGTAATCTGCTGCTTGCAAACAAAAAAACCAC
CGCTACCAGCGGTGGTTTGTTTGCCGGATCAAGAGCTACCAACTCTTTTTCCGAAGGTAACTGGCTTCAG
CAGAGCGCAGATACCAAATACTGTCCTTCTAGTGTAGCCGTAGTTAGGCCACCACTTCAAGAACTCTGTA
GCACCGCCTACATACCTCGCTCTGCTAATCCTGTTACCAGTGGCTGCTGCCAGTGGCGATAAGTCGTGTC
TTACCGGGTTGGACTCAAGACGATAGTTACCGGATAAGGCGCAGCGGTCGGGCTGAACGGGGGGTTCGTG
CACACAGCCCAGCTTGGAGCGAACGACCTACACCGAACTGAGATACCTACAGCGTGAGCTATGAGAAAGC
GCCACGCTTCCCGAAGGGAGAAAGGCGGACAGGTATCCGGTAAGCGGCAGGGTCGGAACAGGAGAGCGCA
CGAGGGAGCTTCCAGGGGGAAACGCCTGGTATCTTTATAGTCCTGTCGGGTTTCGCCACCTCTGACTTGA
GCGTCGATTTTTGTGATGCTCGTCAGGGGGGCGGAGCCTATGGAAAAACGCCAGCAACGCGGCCTTTTTA
CGGTTCCTGGTCTTTTGCTGGCCTTTTGCTCACATGTTCTTTCCTGCGTTATCCCCTGATTCTGTGGATA
ACCGTATTACCGCCTTTGAGTGAGCTGATACCGCTCGCCGCAGCCGAACGACCGAGCGCAGCGAGTCAGT
GAGCGAGGAAGCGGAAGAGCGCCTGATGCGGTATTTTCTCCTTACGCATCTGTGCGGTATTTCACACCGC
AATGGTGCACTCTCAGTACAATCTGCTCTGATGCCGCATAGTTAAGCCAGTATACACTCCGCTATCGCTA
CGTGACTGGGTCATGGCTGCGCCCCGACACCCGCCAACACCCGCTGACGCGCCCTGACGGGCTTGTCTGC
TCCCGGCATCCGCTTACAGACAAGCTGTGACCGTCTCCGGGAGCTGCATGTGTCAGAGGTTTTCACCGTC
ATCACCGAAACGCGCGAGGCAGCTGCGGTAAAGCTCATCAGCGTGGTCGTGAAGCGATTCACAGATGTCT
GCCTGTTCATCCGCGTCCAGCTCGTTGAGTTTCTCCAGAAGCGTTAATGTCTGGCTTCTGATAAAGCGGG
CCATGTTAAGGGCGGTTTTTTCCTGTTTGGTCACTGATGCCTCCGTGTAAGGGGGATTTCTGTTCATGGG
GGTAATGATACCGATGAAACGAGAGAGGATGCTCACGATACGGGTTACTGATGATGAACATGCCCGGTTA
CTGGAACGTTGTGAGGGTAAACAACTGGCGGTATGGATGCGGCGGGACCAGAGAAAAATCACTCAGGGTC
AATGCCAGCGCTTCGTTAATACAGATGTAGGTGTTCCACAGGGTAGCCAGCAGCATCCTGCGATGCAGAT
CCGGAACATAATGGTGCAGGGCGCTGACTTCCGCGTTTCCAGACTTTACGAAACACGGAAACCGAAGATC
ATTCATGTTGTTGCTCAGGTCGCAGACGTTTTGCAGCAGCAGTCGCTTCACGTTCGCTCGCGTATCGGTG
ATTCATTCTGCTAACCAGTAAGGCAACCCCGCCAGCCTAGCCGGGTCCTCAACGACAGGAGCACGATCAT
GCGCACCCGTGGGGCCGCCATGCCGGCGATAATGGCCTGCTTCTCGCCGAAACGTTTGGTGGCGGGACCA
GTGACGAAGGCTTGAGCGAGGGCGTGCAAGATTCCGAATACCGCAAGCGACAGGCCGATCATCGTCGCGC
TCCAGCGAAAGCGGTCCTCGCCGAAAATGACCCAGAGCGCTGCCGGCACCTGTCCTACGAGTTGCATGAT
AAAGAAGATAGTCATAAGTGCGGCGACGATAGTCATGCCCCGCGCCCACCGGAAGGAGCTGACTGGGTTG
AAGGCTCTCAAGGGCATCGGTCGAGATCCCGGTGCCTAATGAGTGAGCTAACTTACATTAATTGCGTTGC
GCTCACTGCCCGCTTTCCAGTCGGGAAACCTGTCGTGCCAGCTGCATTAATGAATCGGCCAACGCGCGGG
GAGAGGCGGTTTGCGTATTGGGCGCCAGGGTGGTTTTTCTTTTCACCAGTGAGACGGGCAACAGCTGATT
GCCCTTCACCGCCTGGCCCTGAGAGAGTTGCAGCAAGCGGTCCACGCTGGTTTGCCCCAGCAGGCGAAAA
TCCTGTTTGATGGTGGTTAACGGCGGGATATAACATGAGCTATCTTCGGTATCGTCGTATCCCACTACCG
AGATGTCCGCACCAACGCGCAGCCCGGACTCGGTAATGGCGCGCATTGCGCCCAGCGCCATCTGATCGTT
GGCAACCAGCATCGCAGTGGGAACGATGCCCTCATTCAGCATTTGCATGGTTTGTTGAAAACCGGACATG
GCACTCCAGTCGCCTTCCCGTTCCGCTATCGGCTGAATTTGATTGCGAGTGAGATATTTATGCCAGCCAG
CCAGACGCAGACGCGCCGAGACAGAACTTAATGGGCCCGCTAACAGCGCGATTTGCTGGTGACCCAATGC
GACCAGATGCTCCACGCCCAGTCGCGTACCATCTTCATGGGAGAAAATAATACTGTTGATGGGTGTCTGG
TCAGAGACATCAAGAAATAACGCCGGAACATTAGTGCAGGCAGCTTCCACAGCAATGGCATCCTGGTCAT
CCAGCGGATAGTTAATGATCAGCCCACTGACGCGTTGCGCGAGAAGATTGTGCACCGCCGCTTTACAGGC
TTCGACGCCGCTTCGTTCTACCATCGACACCACCACGCTGGCACCCAGTTGATCGGCGCGAGATTTAATC
GCCGCGACAATTTGCGACGGCGCGTGCAGGGCCAGACTGGAGGTGGCAACGCCAATCAGCAACGACTGTT
TGCCCGCCAGTTGTTGTGCCACGCGGTTGGGAATGTAATTCAGCTCCGCCATCGCCGCTTCCACTTTTTC
CCGCGTTTTCGCAGAAACGTGGCTGGCCTGGTTCACCACGCGGGAAACGGTCTGATAAGAGACACCGGCA
TACTCTGCGACATCGTATAACGTTACTGGTTTCACATTCACCACCCTGAATTGACTCTCTTCCGGGCGCT
ATCATGCCATACCGCGAAAGGTTTTGCGCCATTCGATGGTGTCCGGGATCTCGACGCTCTCCCTTATGCG
ACTCCTGCATTAGGAAGCAGCCCAGTAGTAGGTTGAGGCCGTTGAGCACCGCCGCCGCAAGGAATGGTGC
ATGCAAGGAGATGGCGCCCAACAGTCCCCCGGCCACGGGGCCTGCCACCATACCCACGCCGAAACAAGCG
CTCATGAGCCCGAAGTGGCGAGCCCGATCTTCCCCATCGGTGATGTCGGCGATATAGGCGCCAGCAACCG
CACCTGTGGCGCCGGTGATGCCGGCCACGATGCGTCCGGCGTAGAGGATCGAGATCGATCTCGATCCCGC
GAAATTAATACGACTCACTATAGGGGAATTGTGAGCGGATAACAATTCCCCTCTAGAAATAATTTTGTTT
AACTTTAAGAAGGAGATATACATATGACCAGGGTGTCTATCCCTAAACCCGATGGCGGAATACGTAGCTT
GGCTATAGGAGCTATTGAAGATAGAATTGTCGAAAGAGCTGTTCTGGATGTTCTTGATCCAGTTGTGGAC
CCCACACTTTCCCCGTGGAGTTTTGCATACAGGAGAGGCTTAGGCGTGAGGGATGCAGTTCGAGCTTTGG
CAGAAGCTAGGGAATCTGGTCTAGCTTTTGTTGTTCGTTGTGATATTGATGATTGTTTTGATTCGATCCC
GAGATGGCCTCTACTTAGGAGACTAAGAGAATTGGTTTCTGACGCTGAATTGGTTGCCTTGGTAGAAAGA
TTGGTTGGCAGACCAGTCACTGGAGAAAGGGCTTCCGGTGGTAGGGGATTGCATCAGGGCGGATCGCTCA
GTCCTTTGTTGGCCAACCTATATTTGGATACCTTTGATCGAGCATTGATGCGTCATGGACACCGTGTAGT
TAGATATGGAGATGATATAGCTATATCTGTTCCCGATAGGCCAACTGGACTTAGAGTATTGGATTTGGCT
GATGCAGAAGCAGAAGCCCTGTCTTTGAGACTAAATACTGATGATAGACAAGTCATAGCTTTTGATGAAG
GAGTCCCTTTCTGTGGTCAGGTTGTTACTGCATCAAGCGGGCCAACAGCTGATTTACAAGCTAAACCTCT
GCAAGGTACAGTCTTTGTTACAACCCAAGGAGCATTGCTAAGAGTAAAAGGAGAACGACTTCGTGTCGAA
GATGGAGACAGGCTACTGGCTAATGTAAATTTGAAGCGTGTGAGGCAAATAGTCTGTTTTGGTAGAGTAG
GAGTGACTTCTACCTTGTTACAAAGAATTGTAGAACGAGGAATAGAACTTGCTTGGTTATATGAGGATGG
TAGACATGCAGCTAGAGTAAGTGGGTTGGATGGTACTGATCCAGAGGTCCGTTTAGCCCAATATAGAGCT
GCTGATGATGCACGTCAGGCACTGAGAATAGCTAGGCAGTTAGTCGCTGGTAAAGTAACAAATATGAGAG
TTGGTCTTTTGCGAGCTGCTAGGGCTCAACAAGCTCCAGAGCTTGCTGATCGTCAGGCACGATTGGCCAC
AGCTCGACAGTCAGCTTTGATTGCAGATTCTACTGCTGAATTGATGGGTTATGAGGGTTCAGCTACTAGA
GATTATTTTGCTGGTCTTTCACAAATTTTGGGTCCTGAGTGGGGCTTTACTACTCGTCAAAGAAGGCCTC
CTCCTGACCCCGTGAATGCCATGCTTAGTTTTGGATATACCTTGCTGACTAATGAGGCACTCACGGCCTG
TCAGCTGGCTGGACTTGATCCATATCTCGGTATGTTACATTCTCCTAGAAGAAATAGACCTTCTTTGGCA
TTGGATTTAATCGAAGAACTCCGACCCGTTGTTGTTGATGCTACCGTTATTAGGCTAGTACGAACAGGAC
AAGTTACTCCTAAGAACTTTACTCTGACAGATGATAGAGGATGTAGATTGGATGATCATGGTAGACGTGC
CTTTCTGGATGCTTATGAGCGTAGAATGCTAACACTTGTCCATCATCCTGTAGAACAAAGAAGAATACCG
TGGAGACATGTTTTGTTAGCACAAGCTAGAACACTTGCTGCTGTATTGTCATCGCGTCGTCCCGAATATA
GACCCGTAGTATGGCGTTAACGTACGTTAACTTTAAGAAGGAGAACTTAAGATGTCCCGTGTTTGTTATG
TAGTTGCCTATGATATAGCCGATGACGACCGAAGGGCCGATCTCGCTATGTTTCTTTCAGGGTACGGTCC
GCGTGTTCAGTTGTCTGTGTTTGAAGTCGAATTGCCGGATGCTGATACAGCTGTTGCTTTTAGGGAGCGT
TTGCGTAGTTTAATAGACCCTAACGACGATCAAGTTCGTCTGTATCGACTCACTCCACAGGCATTGGGAC
AGAGAATTATTTACGGAAGAAGGACCATTGAGGAGAGAGTTGACTTTTGGATCGTGTAACTCGAGATCCG
GCTGCTAACAAAGCCCGAAAGGAAGCTGAGTTGGCTGCTGCCACCGCTGAGCAATAACTAGCATAACCCC
TTGGGGCCTCTAAACGGGTCTTGAGGGGTTTTTTGCTGAAAGGAGGAACTATATCCGGATA
Features (pLannotate 1.2.2; 18 found; start..end, strand, type, name):
    205..318     +  rep_origin     M13 ori (fragment): M13 bacteriophage origin of replication; arrow indicates direction of (+) strand synthesis
    345..402     +  promoter       AmpR promoter (fragment): bla
    411..1226    -  CDS            KanR: aminoglycoside phosphotransferase; aph(3')-Ia; confers resistance to kanamycin in bacteria or G418 (Geneticin®) in eukaryotes
   1348..1936    +  rep_origin     ori: high-copy-number ColE1/pMB1/pBR322/pUC origin of replication
   2122..2261    -  misc_feature   bom: basis of mobility region from pBR322
   2363..2554    -  CDS            rop: Rop protein, which maintains plasmids at low copy number; rop
   2571..2951    +  CDS            YPB1_ECOLX: Protein predicted: Swiss-Prot protein existence level 4. From Escherichia coli.
   3023..3314    -  CDS            TcR (fragment): tetracycline efflux protein; tet; confers resistance to tetracycline
   3329..3350    -  protein_bind   CAP binding site: CAP binding activates transcription in the presence of cAMP. E. coli catabolite activator protein
   3363..4445    -  CDS            lacI: lac repressor; lacI; The lac repressor binds to the lac operator to inhibit transcription in E. coli. This inhibition can be relieved by adding lactose or isopropyl-β-D-thiogalactopyranoside (IPTG).
   4446..4523    -  promoter       lacI promoter: lacI
   4531..4810    -  CDS            TcR (fragment): tetracycline efflux protein; tet; confers resistance to tetracycline
   4836..4854    +  promoter       T7 promoter: promoter for bacteriophage T7 RNA polymerase
   4855..4879    +  protein_bind   lac operator: The lac repressor binds to the lac operator to inhibit transcription in E. coli. This inhibition can be relieved by adding lactose or isopropyl-β-D-thiogalactopyranoside (IPTG). lac repressor encoded by lacI
   4894..4916    +  RBS            RBS: efficient ribosome binding site from bacteriophage T7 gene 10 (Olins and Rangwala, 1989)
   6607..6624    +  RBS            RBS (fragment): efficient ribosome binding site from bacteriophage T7 gene 10 (Olins and Rangwala, 1989)
   6931..6980    +  CDS            SET1 (fragment): solubility-enhancement tag derived from T7 phage gene 10B
   6988..7035    +  terminator     T7 terminator: transcription terminator for bacteriophage T7 RNA polymerase
