>Addgene plasmid #116969 | pFS_0357_pET30-RT-CRISPR_Micromonospora_rosaria_ARRAY_1 | addgene full sequence | sequence record 228958 | Addgene NGS Result
CCAGGTAGCACAGATGCGCGCAAACCTCTTCTCGCAAGTCAAGCCAGCATCTCCCAACGCCTGCGACCTG
GACCACACCCGCCACAGCACCTCTTCGCCACGGTCCGCGCGACGATCTCCATCCCAGCACGTCAGTCCCA
CCGATTTTCGGGTAGCATCGCCATCCACAGCCCAACCCAGCGGGCATAGAAACGTCCCGCGGCCGCTATT
CTTTTGATTTATAAGGGATTTTGCCGATTTCGGCCTATTGGTTAAAAAATGAGCTGATTTAACAAAAATT
TAACGCGAATTTTAACAAAATATTAACGCTTACAATTTAGGTGGCACTTTTCGGGGAAATGTGCGCGGAA
CCCCTATTTGTTTATTTTTCTAAATACATTCAAATATGTATCCGCTCATGAATTAATTCTTAGAAAAACT
CATCGAGCATCAAATGAAACTGCAATTTATTCATATCAGGATTATCAATACCATATTTTTGAAAAAGCCG
TTTCTGTAATGAAGGAGAAAACTCACCGAGGCAGTTCCATAGGATGGCAAGATCCTGGTATCGGTCTGCG
ATTCCGACTCGTCCAACATCAATACAACCTATTAATTTCCCCTCGTCAAAAATAAGGTTATCAAGTGAGA
AATCACCATGAGTGACGACTGAATCCGGTGAGAATGGCAAAAGTTTATGCATTTCTTTCCAGACTTGTTC
AACAGGCCAGCCATTACGCTCGTCATCAAAATCACTCGCATCAACCAAACCGTTATTCATTCGTGATTGC
GCCTGAGCGAGACGAAATACGCGATCGCTGTTAAAAGGACAATTACAAACAGGAATCGAATGCAACCGGC
GCAGGAACACTGCCAGCGCATCAACAATATTTTCACCTGAATCAGGATATTCTTCTAATACCTGGAATGC
TGTTTTCCCGGGGATCGCAGTGGTGAGTAACCATGCATCATCAGGAGTACGGATAAAATGCTTGATGGTC
GGAAGAGGCATAAATTCCGTCAGCCAGTTTAGTCTGACCATCTCATCTGTAACATCATTGGCAACGCTAC
CTTTGCCATGTTTCAGAAACAACTCTGGCGCATCGGGCTTCCCATACAATCGATAGATTGTCGCACCTGA
TTGCCCGACATTATCGCGAGCCCATTTATACCCATATAAATCAGCATCCATGTTGGAATTTAATCGCGGC
CTAGAGCAAGACGTTTCCCGTTGAATATGGCTCATAACACCCCTTGTATTACTGTTTATGTAAGCAGACA
GTTTTATTGTTCATGACCAAAATCCCTTAACGTGAGTTTTCGTTCCACTGAGCGTCAGACCCCGTAGAAA
AGATCAAAGGATCTTCTTGAGATCCTTTTTTTCTGCGCGTAATCTGCTGCTTGCAAACAAAAAAACCACC
GCTACCAGCGGTGGTTTGTTTGCCGGATCAAGAGCTACCAACTCTTTTTCCGAAGGTAACTGGCTTCAGC
AGAGCGCAGATACCAAATACTGTCCTTCTAGTGTAGCCGTAGTTAGGCCACCACTTCAAGAACTCTGTAG
CACCGCCTACATACCTCGCTCTGCTAATCCTGTTACCAGTGGCTGCTGCCAGTGGCGATAAGTCGTGTCT
TACCGGGTTGGACTCAAGACGATAGTTACCGGATAAGGCGCAGCGGTCGGGCTGAACGGGGGGTTCGTGC
ACACAGCCCAGCTTGGAGCGAACGACCTACACCGAACTGAGATACCTACAGCGTGAGCTATGAGAAAGCG
CCACGCTTCCCGAAGGGAGAAAGGCGGACAGGTATCCGGTAAGCGGCAGGGTCGGAACAGGAGAGCGCAC
GAGGGAGCTTCCAGGGGGAAACGCCTGGTATCTTTATAGTCCTGTCGGGTTTCGCCACCTCTGACTTGAG
CGTCGATTTTTGTGATGCTCGTCAGGGGGGCGGAGCCTATGGAAAAACGCCAGCAACGCGGCCTTTTTAC
GGTTCCTGGTCTTTTGCTGGCCTTTTGCTCACATGTTCTTTCCTGCGTTATCCCCTGATTCTGTGGATAA
CCGTATTACCGCCTTTGAGTGAGCTGATACCGCTCGCCGCAGCCGAACGACCGAGCGCAGCGAGTCAGTG
AGCGAGGAAGCGGAAGAGCGCCTGATGCGGTATTTTCTCCTTACGCATCTGTGCGGTATTTCACACCGCA
ATGGTGCACTCTCAGTACAATCTGCTCTGATGCCGCATAGTTAAGCCAGTATACACTCCGCTATCGCTAC
GTGACTGGGTCATGGCTGCGCCCCGACACCCGCCAACACCCGCTGACGCGCCCTGACGGGCTTGTCTGCT
CCCGGCATCCGCTTACAGACAAGCTGTGACCGTCTCCGGGAGCTGCATGTGTCAGAGGTTTTCACCGTCA
TCACCGAAACGCGCGAGGCAGCTGCGGTAAAGCTCATCAGCGTGGTCGTGAAGCGATTCACAGATGTCTG
CCTGTTCATCCGCGTCCAGCTCGTTGAGTTTCTCCAGAAGCGTTAATGTCTGGCTTCTGATAAAGCGGGC
CATGTTAAGGGCGGTTTTTTCCTGTTTGGTCACTGATGCCTCCGTGTAAGGGGGATTTCTGTTCATGGGG
GTAATGATACCGATGAAACGAGAGAGGATGCTCACGATACGGGTTACTGATGATGAACATGCCCGGTTAC
TGGAACGTTGTGAGGGTAAACAACTGGCGGTATGGATGCGGCGGGACCAGAGAAAAATCACTCAGGGTCA
ATGCCAGCGCTTCGTTAATACAGATGTAGGTGTTCCACAGGGTAGCCAGCAGCATCCTGCGATGCAGATC
CGGAACATAATGGTGCAGGGCGCTGACTTCCGCGTTTCCAGACTTTACGAAACACGGAAACCGAAGATCA
TTCATGTTGTTGCTCAGGTCGCAGACGTTTTGCAGCAGCAGTCGCTTCACGTTCGCTCGCGTATCGGTGA
TTCATTCTGCTAACCAGTAAGGCAACCCCGCCAGCCTAGCCGGGTCCTCAACGACAGGAGCACGATCATG
CGCACCCGTGGGGCCGCCATGCCGGCGATAATGGCCTGCTTCTCGCCGAAACGTTTGGTGGCGGGACCAG
TGACGAAGGCTTGAGCGAGGGCGTGCAAGATTCCGAATACCGCAAGCGACAGGCCGATCATCGTCGCGCT
CCAGCGAAAGCGGTCCTCGCCGAAAATGACCCAGAGCGCTGCCGGCACCTGTCCTACGAGTTGCATGATA
AAGAAGATAGTCATAAGTGCGGCGACGATAGTCATGCCCCGCGCCCACCGGAAGGAGCTGACTGGGTTGA
AGGCTCTCAAGGGCATCGGTCGAGATCCCGGTGCCTAATGAGTGAGCTAACTTACATTAATTGCGTTGCG
CTCACTGCCCGCTTTCCAGTCGGGAAACCTGTCGTGCCAGCTGCATTAATGAATCGGCCAACGCGCGGGG
AGAGGCGGTTTGCGTATTGGGCGCCAGGGTGGTTTTTCTTTTCACCAGTGAGACGGGCAACAGCTGATTG
CCCTTCACCGCCTGGCCCTGAGAGAGTTGCAGCAAGCGGTCCACGCTGGTTTGCCCCAGCAGGCGAAAAT
CCTGTTTGATGGTGGTTAACGGCGGGATATAACATGAGCTATCTTCGGTATCGTCGTATCCCACTACCGA
GATGTCCGCACCAACGCGCAGCCCGGACTCGGTAATGGCGCGCATTGCGCCCAGCGCCATCTGATCGTTG
GCAACCAGCATCGCAGTGGGAACGATGCCCTCATTCAGCATTTGCATGGTTTGTTGAAAACCGGACATGG
CACTCCAGTCGCCTTCCCGTTCCGCTATCGGCTGAATTTGATTGCGAGTGAGATATTTATGCCAGCCAGC
CAGACGCAGACGCGCCGAGACAGAACTTAATGGGCCCGCTAACAGCGCGATTTGCTGGTGACCCAATGCG
ACCAGATGCTCCACGCCCAGTCGCGTACCATCTTCATGGGAGAAAATAATACTGTTGATGGGTGTCTGGT
CAGAGACATCAAGAAATAACGCCGGAACATTAGTGCAGGCAGCTTCCACAGCAATGGCATCCTGGTCATC
CAGCGGATAGTTAATGATCAGCCCACTGACGCGTTGCGCGAGAAGATTGTGCACCGCCGCTTTACAGGCT
TCGACGCCGCTTCGTTCTACCATCGACACCACCACGCTGGCACCCAGTTGATCGGCGCGAGATTTAATCG
CCGCGACAATTTGCGACGGCGCGTGCAGGGCCAGACTGGAGGTGGCAACGCCAATCAGCAACGACTGTTT
GCCCGCCAGTTGTTGTGCCACGCGGTTGGGAATGTAATTCAGCTCCGCCATCGCCGCTTCCACTTTTTCC
CGCGTTTTCGCAGAAACGTGGCTGGCCTGGTTCACCACGCGGGAAACGGTCTGATAAGAGACACCGGCAT
ACTCTGCGACATCGTATAACGTTACTGGTTTCACATTCACCACCCTGAATTGACTCTCTTCCGGGCGCTA
TCATGCCATACCGCGAAAGGTTTTGCGCCATTCGATGGTGTCCGGGATCTCGACGCTCTCCCTTATGCGA
CTCCTGCATTAGGAAGCAGCCCAGTAGTAGGTTGAGGCCGTTGAGCACCGCCGCCGCAAGGAATGGTGCA
TGCAAGGAGATGGCGCCCAACAGTCCCCCGGCCACGGGGCCTGCCACCATACCCACGCCGAAACAAGCGC
TCATGAGCCCGAAGTGGCGAGCCCGATCTTCCCCATCGGTGATGTCGGCGATATAGGCGCCAGCAACCGC
ACCTGTGGCGCCGGTGATGCCGGCCACGATGCGTCCGGCGTAGAGGATCGAGATCGATCTCGATCCCGCG
AAATTAATACGACTCACTATAGGGGAATTGTGAGCGGATAACAATTCCCCTCTAGAAATAATTTTGTTTA
ACTTTAAGAAGGAGATATACATATGACCAGGGTGTCTATCCCTAAACCCGATGGCGGAATACGTAGCTTG
GCTATAGGAGCTATTGAAGATAGAATTGTCGAAAGAGCTGTTCTGGATGTTCTTGATCCAGTTGTGGACC
CCACACTTTCCCCGTGGAGTTTTGCATACAGGAGAGGCTTAGGCGTGAGGGATGCAGTTCGAGCTTTGGC
AGAAGCTAGGGAATCTGGTCTAGCTTTTGTTGTTCGTTGTGATATTGATGATTGTTTTGATTCGATCCCG
AGATGGCCTCTACTTAGGAGACTAAGAGAATTGGTTTCTGACGCTGAATTGGTTGCCTTGGTAGAAAGAT
TGGTTGGCAGACCAGTCACTGGAGAAAGGGCTTCCGGTGGTAGGGGATTGCATCAGGGCGGATCGCTCAG
TCCTTTGTTGGCCAACCTATATTTGGATACCTTTGATCGAGCATTGATGCGTCATGGACACCGTGTAGTT
AGATATGGAGATGATATAGCTATATCTGTTCCCGATAGGCCAACTGGACTTAGAGTATTGGATTTGGCTG
ATGCAGAAGCAGAAGCCCTGTCTTTGAGACTAAATACTGATGATAGACAAGTCATAGCTTTTGATGAAGG
AGTCCCTTTCTGTGGTCAGGTTGTTACTGCATCAAGCGGGCCAACAGCTGATTTACAAGCTAAACCTCTG
CAAGGTACAGTCTTTGTTACAACCCAAGGAGCATTGCTAAGAGTAAAAGGAGAACGACTTCGTGTCGAAG
ATGGAGACAGGCTACTGGCTAATGTAAATTTGAAGCGTGTGAGGCAAATAGTCTGTTTTGGTAGAGTAGG
AGTGACTTCTACCTTGTTACAAAGAATTGTAGAACGAGGAATAGAACTTGCTTGGTTATATGAGGATGGT
AGACATGCAGCTAGAGTAAGTGGGTTGGATGGTACTGATCCAGAGGTCCGTTTAGCCCAATATAGAGCTG
CTGATGATGCACGTCAGGCACTGAGAATAGCTAGGCAGTTAGTCGCTGGTAAAGTAACAAATATGAGAGT
TGGTCTTTTGCGAGCTGCTAGGGCTCAACAAGCTCCAGAGCTTGCTGATCGTCAGGCACGATTGGCCACA
GCTCGACAGTCAGCTTTGATTGCAGATTCTACTGCTGAATTGATGGGTTATGAGGGTTCAGCTACTAGAG
ATTATTTTGCTGGTCTTTCACAAATTTTGGGTCCTGAGTGGGGCTTTACTACTCGTCAAAGAAGGCCTCC
TCCTGACCCCGTGAATGCCATGCTTAGTTTTGGATATACCTTGCTGACTAATGAGGCACTCACGGCCTGT
CAGCTGGCTGGACTTGATCCATATCTCGGTATGTTACATTCTCCTAGAAGAAATAGACCTTCTTTGGCAT
TGGATTTAATCGAAGAACTCCGACCCGTTGTTGTTGATGCTACCGTTATTAGGCTAGTACGAACAGGACA
AGTTACTCCTAAGAACTTTACTCTGACAGATGATAGAGGATGTAGATTGGATGATCATGGTAGACGTGCC
TTTCTGGATGCTTATGAGCGTAGAATGCTAACACTTGTCCATCATCCTGTAGAACAAAGAAGAATACCGT
GGAGACATGTTTTGTTAGCACAAGCTAGAACACTTGCTGCTGTATTGTCATCGCGTCGTCCCGAATATAG
ACCCGTAGTATGGCGTTAACGTACGTTAACTTTAAGAAGGAGAACTTAAGATGTCCCGTGTTTGTTATGT
AGTTGCCTATGATATAGCCGATGACGACCGAAGGGCCGATCTCGCTATGTTTCTTTCAGGGTACGGTCCG
CGTGTTCAGTTGTCTGTGTTTGAAGTCGAATTGCCGGATGCTGATACAGCTGTTGCTTTTAGGGAGCGTT
TGCGTAGTTTAATAGACCCTAACGACGATCAAGTTCGTCTGTATCGACTCACTCCACAGGCATTGGGACA
GAGAATTATTTACGGAAGAAGGACCATTGAGGAGAGAGTTGACTTTTGGATCGTGTAACTCGAGATCCGG
CTGCTAACAAAGCCCGAAAGGAAGCTGAGTTGGCTGCTGCCACCGCTGAGCAATAACTAGCATAACCCCT
TGGGGCCTCTAAACGGGTCTTGAGGGGTTTTTTGCTGAAAGGAGGAACTATATCCGGATA
Features (pLannotate 1.2.2; 18 found; start..end, strand, type, name):
    205..318     +  rep_origin     M13 ori (fragment): M13 bacteriophage origin of replication; arrow indicates direction of (+) strand synthesis
    344..401     +  promoter       AmpR promoter (fragment): bla
    410..1225    -  CDS            KanR: aminoglycoside phosphotransferase; aph(3')-Ia; confers resistance to kanamycin in bacteria or G418 (Geneticin®) in eukaryotes
   1347..1935    +  rep_origin     ori: high-copy-number ColE1/pMB1/pBR322/pUC origin of replication
   2121..2260    -  misc_feature   bom: basis of mobility region from pBR322
   2362..2553    -  CDS            rop: Rop protein, which maintains plasmids at low copy number; rop
   2570..2950    +  CDS            YPB1_ECOLX: Protein predicted: Swiss-Prot protein existence level 4. From Escherichia coli.
   3022..3313    -  CDS            TcR (fragment): tetracycline efflux protein; tet; confers resistance to tetracycline
   3328..3349    -  protein_bind   CAP binding site: CAP binding activates transcription in the presence of cAMP. E. coli catabolite activator protein
   3362..4444    -  CDS            lacI: lac repressor; lacI; The lac repressor binds to the lac operator to inhibit transcription in E. coli. This inhibition can be relieved by adding lactose or isopropyl-β-D-thiogalactopyranoside (IPTG).
   4445..4522    -  promoter       lacI promoter: lacI
   4530..4809    -  CDS            TcR (fragment): tetracycline efflux protein; tet; confers resistance to tetracycline
   4835..4853    +  promoter       T7 promoter: promoter for bacteriophage T7 RNA polymerase
   4854..4878    +  protein_bind   lac operator: The lac repressor binds to the lac operator to inhibit transcription in E. coli. This inhibition can be relieved by adding lactose or isopropyl-β-D-thiogalactopyranoside (IPTG). lac repressor encoded by lacI
   4893..4915    +  RBS            RBS: efficient ribosome binding site from bacteriophage T7 gene 10 (Olins and Rangwala, 1989)
   6606..6623    +  RBS            RBS (fragment): efficient ribosome binding site from bacteriophage T7 gene 10 (Olins and Rangwala, 1989)
   6930..6979    +  CDS            SET1 (fragment): solubility-enhancement tag derived from T7 phage gene 10B
   6987..7034    +  terminator     T7 terminator: transcription terminator for bacteriophage T7 RNA polymerase
