[The description below was written by a language model from this plasmid's Addgene catalogue record and pLannotate feature annotations shown in this document.]
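Description:
pFS_0357_pET30-RT-CRISPR_Micromonospora_rosaria_ARRAY_1 is a bacterial expression plasmid of about 7.1 kb built on the Novagen pET30b+ backbone. It is maintained in E. coli under kanamycin selection through an aph(3')-Ia resistance gene. Replication relies on a pBR322/ColE1-type origin accompanied by the bom site and the rop gene, consistent with the catalogue's low-copy designation. A fragment of the phage f1/M13 origin and short remnants of the tetracycline resistance gene are backbone leftovers. The plasmid also carries lacI with its own promoter.

The payload is a synthetic version of the Micromonospora rosaria CRISPR adaptation module, a reverse transcriptase–Cas1 fusion together with Cas2. It sits downstream of a T7 promoter with an adjacent lac operator (T7lac) and a T7 gene 10 ribosome binding site, and ends at a T7 terminator. Expression therefore needs a host supplying T7 RNA polymerase and is inducible with IPTG through relief of LacI repression. The automated annotation does not label the Cas coding sequences themselves. It leaves an unannotated stretch between the first RBS and the terminator, interrupted by a second partial RBS that plausibly drives a downstream reading frame. A short hit to a T7 gene 10-derived tag just before the terminator is probably a backbone remnant.

The record states that the plasmid also encodes M. rosaria CRISPR array 1, but neither feature table marks its location. The two sequence records, from the depositor and from repository sequencing, differ by a single nucleotide in length and give the same features.

According to the record, the construct is compatible with the SENECA readout of spacer acquisition. It comes from work on transcriptional recording, in which RT-Cas1–Cas2 captures spacers derived from cellular RNA into a CRISPR array.
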