Addgene plasmid #116969: pFS_0357_pET30-RT-CRISPR_Micromonospora_rosaria_ARRAY_1
Purpose: Expresses MrRT-Cas1-Cas2 under pT7lac promoter, encodes MrCRISPR array 1, compatible with SENECA acquisition readout
Depositing lab: Randall Platt. Depositing organization: ETH Zurich (Swiss Federal Institute of Technology). Publication: Transcriptional recording by CRISPR spacer acquisition from RNA. Schmidt F, Cherepkova MY, Platt RJ. Nature. 2018 Oct;562(7727):380-385. doi: 10.1038/s41586-018-0569-1. Epub 2018 Oct 3. PubMed 30283135.
Backbone
  Vector backbone: pET30b+
  Backbone manufacturer: Novagen
  Vector type: Bacterial Expression
Growth in bacteria
  Bacterial resistance: Kanamycin, 50 μg/mL
  Growth temperature: 37°C
  Growth strain: Stbl3
  Copy number: Low Copy
Gene/Insert
  Gene/Insert name: Micromonospora rosaria RT-Cas1-Cas2
  Species: Synthetic
  Promoter: T7
  Cloning method: Restriction Enzyme; 5′ cloning site Unknown (unknown if destroyed); 3′ cloning site Unknown (unknown if destroyed)
  Sequencing primers: 5′ T7; 3′ T7-term
Terms and licenses: Academic/Nonprofit Terms; Industry Terms: Not Available to Industry
Depositor comments: Please see the annotated GenBank file and the additional image file for the location of specific features in the sequence of this plasmid.
How to cite: pFS_0357_pET30-RT-CRISPR_Micromonospora_rosaria_ARRAY_1 was a gift from Randall Platt (Addgene plasmid # 116969 ; http://n2t.net/addgene:116969 ; RRID:Addgene_116969)
